>Addgene plasmid #131177 | pOVC1_RsLP-LOV_X | addgene full sequence | sequence record 256830 | Addgene NGS Result
GTGTTGGAGGTCGCTGAGTAGTGCGCGAGCAAAATTTAAGCTACAACAAGGCAAGGCTTGACCGACAATT
GCATGAAGAATCTGCTTAGGGTTAGGCGTTTTGCGCTGCTTCGCGATGTACGGGCCAGATATACGCGTTG
ACATTGATTATTGACTAGTTATTAATAGTAATCAATTACGGGGTCATTAGTTCATAGCCCATATATGGAG
TTCCGCGTTACATAACTTACGGTAAATGGCCCGCCTGGCTGACCGCCCAACGACCCCCGCCCATTGACGT
CAATAATGACGTATGTTCCCATAGTAACGCCAATAGGGACTTTCCATTGACGTCAATGGGTGGAGTATTT
ACGGTAAACTGCCCACTTGGCAGTACATCAAGTGTATCATATGCCAAGTACGCCCCCTATTGACGTCAAT
GACGGTAAATGGCCCGCCTGGCATTATGCCCAGTACATGACCTTATGGGACTTTCCTACTTGGCAGTACA
TCTACGTATTAGTCATCGCTATTACCATGGTGATGCGGTTTTGGCAGTACATCAATGGGCGTGGATAGCG
GTTTGACTCACGGGGATTTCCAAGTCTCCACCCCATTGACGTCAATGGGAGTTTGTTTTGGCACCAAAAT
CAACGGGACTTTCCAAAATGTCGTAACAACTCCGCCCCATTGACGCAAATGGGCGGTAGGCGTGTACGGT
GGGAGGTCTATATAAGCAGAGCTCTCTGGCTAACTAGAGAACCCACTGCTTACTGGCTTATCGAAATTAA
TACGACTCACTATAGGGAGACCCAAGCTGACCATGGCCACCGGTGCCATGGATCAGAAGCAGTTTGAGAA
GATTAGAGCTGTGTTTGACAGGTCAGGGGTCGCACTGACCCTCGTTGACATGTCCCTGCCAGAGCAACCC
CTGGTGCTCGCCAACCCTCCATTTCTGAGAATGACTGGCTATACTGAGGGCCAGATCCTGGGATTCAACT
GCAGATTTCTCCAGAGAGGCGACGAAAATGCTCAGGCACGGGCTGACATCAGAGATGCCCTCAAGCTCGG
AAGGGAGCTCCAGGTGGTCCTCCGCAATTACAGAGCCAACGATGAACCATTTGACAATCTGCTGTTCCTG
CACCCTGTCGGTGGCAGACCCGACGCTCCTGACTACTTCCTCGGTTCTCAGTTCGAGCTGGGTAGAAGCG
GAAATAGCGAAGAGGCAGCCGCAGCTGGACACGCAGGGGCACTGACTGGGGAGCTCGCCAGAATAGGAAC
TGTGGCTGCTCGGCTCGAAATGGACAGTCGGAGACATCTGGCACAAGCTGCTGCAGCCCTGGTGAGGGCC
TGGGAAAGAAGGGGTCCCGGTGAATTCTCAGGCTCTGGATCCCCCGGGTAAGTTTAAACCGCTGATCAGC
CTCGACTGTGCCTTCTAGTTGCCAGCCATCTGTTGTTTGCCCCTCCCCCGTGCCTTCCTTGACCCTGGAA
GGTGCCACTCCCACTGTCCTTTCCTAATAAAATGAGGAAATTGCATCGCATTGTCTGAGTAGGTGTCATT
CTATTCTGGGGGGTGGGGTGGGGCAGGACAGCAAGGGGGAGGATTGGGAAGACAATAGCAGGCATGCTGG
GGATGCGGTGGGCTCTATGGCTTCTGAGGCGGAAAGAACCAGCTGGGGCTCTAGGGGGTATCCCC
[124 nt withheld, positions 1676-1799]
C
[91 nt withheld, positions 1801-1891]
A
[49 nt withheld, positions 1893-1941]
CCTTTGACGTTGGAGTCCACGTTCTTT
[37 nt withheld, positions 1969-2005]
ACCCTATCTCGGTCTATTCTTTTGATTTATAAGGGATTTTTCCGATTTCGGCCTATTGGTTAAAAAATGA
GCTGATTTAACAAAAATTTAACGCGAATTAATTCTGTGGAATGTGTGTCAGTTAGGGTGTGGAAAGTCCC
CAGGCTCCCCAGCAGGCAGAAGTATGCAAAGCATGCATCTCAATTAGTCAGCAACCAGGTGTGGAAAGTC
CCCAGGCTCCCCAGCAGGCAGAAGTATGCAAAGCATGCATCTCAATTAGTCAGCAACCATAGTCCCGCCC
CTAACTCCGCCCATCCCGCCCCTAACTCCGCCCAGTTCCGCCCATTCTCCGCCCCATGGCTGACTAATTT
TTTTTATTTATGCAGAGGCCGAGGCCGCCTCTGCCTCTGAGCTATTCCAGAAGTAGTGAGGAGGCTTTTT
TGGAGGCCTAGGCTTTTGCAAAAAGCTCTCGGGAGCTTGTATATCCATTTTCGGATCTGATCAAGAGACA
GGATGAGGATCGTTTCGCATGATTGAACAAGATGGATTGCACGCAGGTTCTCCGGCCGCTTGGGTGGAGA
GGCTATTCGGCTATGACTGGGCACAACAGACAATCGGCTGCTCTGATGCCGCCGTGTTCCGGCTGTCAGC
GCAGGGGCGCCCGGTTCTTTTTGTCAAGACCGACCTGTCCGGTGCCCTGAATGAACTGCAGGACGAGGCA
GCGCGGCTATCGTGGCTGGCCACGACGGGCGTTCCTTGCGCAGCTGTGCTCGACGTTGTCACTGAAGCGG
GAAGGGACTGGCTGCTATTGGGCGAAGTGCCGGGGCAGGATCTCCTGTCATCTCACCTTGCTCCTGCCGA
GAAAGTATCCATCATGGCTGATGCAATGCGGCGGCTGCATACGCTTGATCCGGCTACCTGCCCATTCGAC
CACCAAGCGAAACATCGCATCGAGCGAGCACGTACTCGGATGGAAGCCGGTCTTGTCGATCAGGATGATC
TGGACGAAGAGCATCAGGGGCTCGCGCCAGCCGAACTGTTCGCCAGGCTCAAGGCGCGCATGCCCGACGG
CGAGGATCTCGTCGTGACCCATGGCGATGCCTGCTTGCCGAATATCATGGTGGAAAATGGCCGCTTTTCT
GGATTCATCGACTGTGGCCGGCTGGGTGTGGCGGACCGCTATCAGGACATAGCGTTGGCTACCCGTGATA
TTGCTGAAGAGCTTGGCGGCGAATGGGCTGACCGCTTCCTCGTGCTTTACGGTATCGCCGCTCCCGATTC
GCAGCGCATCGCCTTCTATCGCCTTCTTGACGAGTTCTTCTGAGCGGGACTCTGGGGTTCGAAATGACCG
ACCAAGCGACGCCCAACCTGCCATCACGAGATTTCGATTCCACCGCCGCCTTCTATGAAAGGTTGGGCTT
CGGAATCGTTTTCCGGGACGCCGGCTGGATGATCCTCCAGCGCGGGGATCTCATGCTGGAGTTCTTCGCC
CACCCCAACTTGTTTATTGCAGCTTATAATGGTTACAAATAAAGCAATAGCATCACAAATTTCACAAATA
AAGCATTTTTTTCACTGCATTCTAGTTGTGGTTTGTCCAAACTCATCAATGTATCTTATCATGTCTGTAT
ACCGTCGACCTCTAGCTAGAGCTTGGCGTAATCATGGTCATAGCTGTTTCCTGTGTGAAATTGTTATCCG
CTCACAATTCCACACAACATACGAGCCGGAAGCATAAAGTGTAAAGCCTGGGGTGCCTAATGAGTGAGCT
AACTCACATTAATTGCGTTGCGCTCACTGCCCGCTTTCCAGTCGGGAAACCTGTCGTGCCAGCTGCATTA
ATGAATCGGCCAACGCGCGGGGAGAGGCGGTTTGCGTATTGGGCGCTCTTCCGCTTCCTCGCTCACTGAC
TCGCTGCGCTCGGTCGTTCGGCTGCGGCGAGCGGTATCAGCTCACTCAAAGGCGGTAATACGGTTATCCA
CAGAATCAGGGGATAACGCAGGAAAGAACATGTGAGCAAAAGGCCAGCAAAAGGCCAGGAACCGTAAAAA
GGCCGCGTTGCTGGCGTTTTTCCATAGGCTCCGCCCCCCTGACGAGCATCACAAAAATCGACGCTCAAGT
CAGAGGTGGCGAAACCCGACAGGACTATAAAGATACCAGGCGTTTCCCCCTGGAAGCTCCCTCGTGCGCT
CTCCTGTTCCGACCCTGCCGCTTACCGGATACCTGTCCGCCTTTCTCCCTTCGGGAAGCGTGGCGCTTTC
TCATAGCTCACGCTGTAGGTATCTCAGTTCGGTGTAGGTCGTTCGCTCCAAGCTGGGCTGTGTGCACGAA
CCCCCCGTTCAGCCCGACCGCTGCGCCTTATCCGGTAACTATCGTCTTGAGTCCAACCCGGTAAGACACG
ACTTATCGCCACTGGCAGCAGCCACTGGTAACAGGATTAGCAGAGCGAGGTATGTAGGCGGTGCTACAGA
GTTCTTGAAGTGGTGGCCTAACTACGGCTACACTAGAAGAACAGTATTTGGTATCTGCGCTCTGCTGAAG
CCAGTTACCTTCGGAAAAAGAGTTGGTAGCTCTTGATCCGGCAAACAAACCACCGCTGGTAGCGGTGGTT
TTTTTGTTTGCAAGCAGCAGATTACGCGCAGAAAAAAAGGATCTCAAGAAGATCCTTTGATCTTTTCTAC
GGGGTCTGACGCTCAGTGGAACGAAAACTCACGTTAAGGGATTTTGGTCATGAGATTATCAAAAAGGATC
TTCACCTAGATCCTTTTAAATTAAAAATGAAGTTTTAAATCAATCTAAAGTATATATGAGTAAACTTGGT
CTGACAGTTACCAATGCTTAATCAGTGAGGCACCTATCTCAGCGATCTGTCTATTTCGTTCATCCATAGT
TGCCTGACTCCCCGTCGTGTAGATAACTACGATACGGGAGGGCTTACCATCTGGCCCCAGTGCTGCAATG
ATACCGCGAGACCCACGCTCACCGGCTCCAGATTTATCAGCAATAAACCAGCCAGCCGGAAGGGCCGAGC
GCAGAAGTGGTCCTGCAACTTTATCCGCCTCCATCCAGTCTATTAATTGTTGCCGGGAAGCTAGAGTAAG
TAGTTCGCCAGTTAATAGTTTGCGCAACGTTGTTGCCATTGCTACAGGCATCGTGGTGTCACGCTCGTCG
TTTGGTATGGCTTCATTCAGCTCCGGTTCCCAACGATCAAGGCGAGTTACATGATCCCCCATGTTGTGCA
AAAAAGCGGTTAGCTCCTTCGGTCCTCCGATCGTTGTCAGAAGTAAGTTGGCCGCAGTGTTATCACTCAT
GGTTATGGCAGCACTGCATAATTCTCTTACTGTCATGCCATCCGTAAGATGCTTTTCTGTGACTGGTGAG
TACTCAACCAAGTCATTCTGAGAATAGTGTATGCGGCGACCGAGTTGCTCTTGCCCGGCGTCAATACGGG
ATAATACCGCGCCACATAGCAGAACTTTAAAAGTGCTCATCATTGGAAAACGTTCTTCGGGGCGAAAACT
CTCAAGGATCTTACCGCTGTTGAGATCCAGTTCGATGTAACCCACTCGTGCACCCAACTGATCTTCAGCA
TCTTTTACTTTCACCAGCGTTTCTGGGTGAGCAAAAACAGGAAGGCAAAATGCCGCAAAAAAGGGAATAA
GGGCGACACGGAAATGTTGAATACTCATACTCTTCCTTTTTCAATATTATTGAAGCATTTATCAGGGTTA
TTGTCTCATGAGCGGATACATATTTGAATGTATTTAGAAAAATAAACAAATAGGGGTTCCGCGCACATTT
CCCCGAAAAGTGCCACCTGACGTCGACGGATCGGGAGATCTCCCGATCCCCTATGGTGCACTCTCAGTAC
AATCTGCTCTGATGCCGCATAGTTAAGCCAGTATCTGCTCCCTGCTTGT
Features (pLannotate 1.2.2; 19 found; start..end, strand, type, name):
    140..519     +  enhancer       CMV enhancer: human cytomegalovirus immediate early enhancer
    520..723     +  promoter       CMV promoter: human cytomegalovirus (CMV) immediate early promoter
    719..752     +  LTR            5' LTR (truncated) (fragment): truncated 5' long terminal repeat (LTR) from HIV-1
    768..786     +  promoter       T7 promoter: promoter for bacteriophage T7 RNA polymerase
   1406..1630    +  polyA_signal   bGH poly(A) signal: bovine growth hormone polyadenylation signal
   1634..1655    +  promoter       SV40 promoter (fragment): SV40 enhancer and early promoter
   1676..2034    +  rep_origin     f1 ori (sequence partly withheld): f1 bacteriophage origin of replication; arrow indicates direction of (+) strand synthesis
   2118..2447    +  promoter       SV40 promoter: SV40 enhancer and early promoter
   2514..3305    +  CDS            neo: KKA2_KLEPN - Also known as kan, nptII. Experimental evidence at protein level: Swiss-Prot protein existence level 1. Resistance to kanamycin, neomycin, paromomycin, ribostamycin, butirosin and gentamicin B. From Klebsiella pneumoniae.
   3329..3487    +  CDS            ble (fragment): BLE_KLEPN - Experimental evidence at protein level: Swiss-Prot protein existence level 1. Binding protein with a strong affinity to the bleomycin family of antibiotics. Binds to CL990; an antimitotic-antibiotic compound. From Klebsiella pneumoniae.
   3482..3603    +  polyA_signal   SV40 poly(A) signal: SV40 polyadenylation signal
   3676..3692    -  protein_bind   lac operator: The lac repressor binds to the lac operator to inhibit transcription in E. coli. This inhibition can be relieved by adding lactose or isopropyl-β-D-thiogalactopyranoside (IPTG). lac repressor encoded by lacI
   3700..3730    -  promoter       lac promoter: promoter for the E. coli lac operon
   3745..3766    -  protein_bind   CAP binding site: CAP binding activates transcription in the presence of cAMP. E. coli catabolite activator protein
   3779..3871    -  CDS            lacI (fragment): lac repressor; lacI; The lac repressor binds to the lac operator to inhibit transcription in E. coli. This inhibition can be relieved by adding lactose or isopropyl-β-D-thiogalactopyranoside (IPTG).
   4054..4642    -  rep_origin     ori: high-copy-number ColE1/pMB1/pBR322/pUC origin of replication
   4813..5673    -  CDS            AmpR: β-lactamase; bla; confers resistance to ampicillin, carbenicillin, and related antibiotics
   5674..5778    -  promoter       AmpR promoter: bla
   5837..5889    -  misc_feature   bom (fragment): basis of mobility region from pBR322
