[The description below was written by a language model from this plasmid's Addgene catalogue record and pLannotate feature annotations shown in this document.]
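Description:
pOVC1_RsLP-LOV_X is a mammalian expression plasmid built on the pcDNA3.1(-) backbone. It belongs to a vector library designed for the rapid assembly of modular, light-controlled protein-protein interactions. It is maintained in E. coli through a high-copy ColE1/pUC-type origin and an ampicillin resistance gene (β-lactamase) with its own promoter. An f1 origin is also present, which allows single-stranded DNA production. For selection in mammalian cells, an SV40 enhancer/early promoter drives the neomycin phosphotransferase gene, terminated by an SV40 polyadenylation signal, so stable transfectants can be selected with G418.

The payload is a 582 bp insert encoding the LOV (light-oxygen-voltage) domain of RsLP from Rhodobacter sphaeroides. LOV domains are flavin-binding, blue-light-sensing photoreceptor modules. The automated annotation did not label this insert. It presumably lies in the unannotated interval between the T7 promoter and the bovine growth hormone polyadenylation signal, downstream of the CMV immediate early enhancer and promoter that drive its expression. The T7 promoter also sits upstream of this interval, as is standard for this backbone. The insert was cloned through AgeI, with the 5′ site retained and the 3′ site destroyed, and the record states that restriction sites follow the LOV coding sequence. This layout, together with the "X" in the name, suggests that a protein of interest is meant to be cloned downstream to give an N-terminal LOV fusion whose interactions respond to light, although the record does not list the specific sites. Several short fragment annotations (HIV-1 LTR, ble, lacI, bom and a small piece of SV40 promoter) are most likely backbone remnants or partial matches rather than functional elements.
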