Addgene plasmid #131177: pOVC1_RsLP-LOV_X
Purpose: Expresses RsLP-LOV (Rhodobacter sphaeroides) followed by restriction sites
Depositing lab: Harald Janovjak. Depositing organization: Institute of Science and Technology Austria (I.S.T. Austria). Publication: Engineering Strategy and Vector Library for the Rapid Generation of Modular Light-Controlled Protein-Protein Interactions. Tichy AM, Gerrard EJ, Legrand JMD, Hobbs RM, Janovjak H. J Mol Biol. 2019 May 29. pii: S0022-2836(19)30317-1. doi: 10.1016/j.jmb.2019.05.033. PubMed 31150735.
Backbone
  Vector backbone: pcDNA3.1-
  Backbone manufacturer: Invitrogen
  Backbone size w/o insert (bp): 5318
  Vector type: Mammalian Expression
  Selectable markers: Neomycin (select with G418)
Growth in bacteria
  Bacterial resistance: Ampicillin, 100 μg/mL
  Growth temperature: 37°C
  Growth strain: DH5alpha
  Copy number: High Copy
Gene/Insert
  Gene/Insert name: RsLP-LOV
  Species: R. sphaeroides
  Insert size (bp): 582
  Promoter: CMV
  Cloning method: Restriction Enzyme; 5′ cloning site AgeI (not destroyed); 3′ cloning site AgeI (destroyed during cloning)
  Sequencing primers: 5′ CMV_F (CGCAAATGGGCGGTAGGCGTG); 3′ pcDNA_R (CAACAGATGGCTGGCAAC)
Terms and licenses: Academic/Nonprofit Terms; Industry Terms: Not Available to Industry
How to cite: pOVC1_RsLP-LOV_X was a gift from Harald Janovjak (Addgene plasmid # 131177 ; http://n2t.net/addgene:131177 ; RRID:Addgene_131177)
