>Addgene plasmid #131177 | pOVC1_RsLP-LOV_X | depositor partial sequence | sequence record 251432 | pOVC1_RsLP-LOV_X
ACCATGGCCACCGGTGCCATGGATCAGAAGCAGTTTGAGAAGATTAGAGCTGTGTTTGACAGGTCAGGGG
TCGCACTGACCCTCGTTGACATGTCCCTGCCAGAGCAACCCCTGGTGCTCGCCAACCCTCCATTTCTGAG
AATGACTGGCTATACTGAGGGCCAGATCCTGGGATTCAACTGCAGATTTCTCCAGAGAGGCGACGAAAAT
GCTCAGGCACGGGCTGACATCAGAGATGCCCTCAAGCTCGGAAGGGAGCTCCAGGTGGTCCTCCGCAATT
ACAGAGCCAACGATGAACCATTTGACAATCTGCTGTTCCTGCACCCTGTCGGTGGCAGACCCGACGCTCC
TGACTACTTCCTCGGTTCTCAGTTCGAGCTGGGTAGAAGCGGAAATAGCGAAGAGGCAGCCGCAGCTGGA
CACGCAGGGGCACTGACTGGGGAGCTCGCCAGAATAGGAACTGTGGCTGCTCGGCTCGAAATGGACAGTC
GGAGACATCTGGCACAAGCTGCTGCAGCCCTGGTGAGGGCCTGGGAAAGAAGGGGTCCCGGTGAATTCTC
AGGCTCTGGATCCCCCGGGTAA
